>Addgene plasmid #123060 | pWS081 | addgene full sequence | sequence record 240719 | Addgene NGS Result
AGTCGGTCTCATATGGTTGACAAGAACAGGACATTGCATGAATTGTCATCTAAGAATTTCAGTAGGACGC
CAAATGGTCTTATCTTTACAAATGATCTAAAAACCGTATATTCAATATTTTTGATTTGCCTTGACCTAAA
GGAAAAGAAACACAGTTCAGATACTAAATCCTTTCTACTAACAGCTTTCACCAAACATTTCCATTTTACA
TTCACGTATCAGGAGGCAATCAAGGCCATGGGTCAACTGGAACTAAAAGTGGATATGAATACTACGTGCA
TCAATGTGAGTTATAATATTAAGCCGAGCTTAGCAAGACATCTACTAACCCTATTCATGAGTTCAAAGTT
ATTACATACGCCTCAAGATCGTACAAGAGGTGAGCCCAAGGAGAAGGTATTATTCCAACCTACGCCCAAA
GGTGTCGCGGTTCTGCAGAAATACGTCAGAGACATTGGTCTAAAGACCATGCCGGACATATTGCTGTCTA
GTTTCAACTCTATGAAGCTGTTTACATTCGAGCGTTCTTCCGTTACTGACAGCATTATTCATTCAGACTA
TCTGATACATATCCTATTCATTAAAATGATGGGTGCTAAGCCCAACGTTTGGAGCCCAACCAATGCCGAC
GACCCTCTGCCATGCCTGAGTAGTTTATTAGAGTATACGAATAACGACGACACATTTACCTTCGAAAAGT
CTAAACCGGAGCAGGGATGGCAAGCTCAAATCGGAAACATAGACATCAATGATCTAGAGAGAGTCTCCCC
GCTTGCCCACAGGTTTTTTACGAACCCTGATAGTGAATCCCACACTCAATATTATGTAAGTAATGCTGGT
ATAAGACTTTTCGAAAATAAGACGTTCGGCACGTCAAAGAAGATAGTGATTAAATACACGTTTACGACAA
AAGCAATTTGGCAATGGATCATGGACTGCACAGATATAATGCATGTAAAAGAGGCAGTGTCCCTAGCCGC
ACTTTTCTTGAAAACAGGATTGATCGTACCCGTACTATTGCAACCAAGCCGTACGGATAAGAAAAAATTT
CAAATCAGTAGGTCTAGCTTCTTCACCCTTAGCAAACGTGGCTGGGATCTAGTATCCTGGACCGGGTGCA
AGTCTAACAATATTCGTGCACCAAACGGCTCCACGATAGACCTGGACTTTACCCTGAGAGGCCATATGAC
AGTTAGGGACGAGAAAAAGACTCTAGATGATTCTGAAGGCTTTAGCCAAGATATGTTGATCTCAAGCAGC
AATCTTAACAAATTAGACTACGTGCTAACTGATCCTGGCATGCGTTACTTGTTCCGTAGACATCTGGAGA
AAGAGCTTTGCGTGGAGAATTTAGATGTTTTCATTGAGATAAAACGTTTCCTAAAGAAGATGACCATTTT
AAAAAAACTGATCGATTCAAAGCACTGCGATAAAAAGTCCAATACGAGCACAAGTAAGAATAACATCGTG
AAAACCATCGATAGTGCCTTAATGAAGCAGGCCAACGAGTGTTTGGAAATGGCCTATCACATCTATTCCT
CTTATATAATGATTGGAAGTCCATATCAATTGAACATTCATCACAACTTGAGACAGAACATTTCTGACAT
TATGTTACACCCACATAGTCCTTTGTCAGAACACTTTCCAACGAATCTGTACGATCCATCCCCCGCCAGC
GCCGAGTCCGCTGCATCTTCAATTTCTAGTACAGAGGCGGACACCCTTGGCGAGCCACCAGAAGTGAGCC
TGAAACCAAGTAAGAACCTGAGCAATGAAAATTGCTCATTCAAGAAGCAGGGTTTCAAACATCAGTTGAA
AGAATATAAGCCTGCCCCCTTAACGCTGGCGGAGACTCATTCCCCTAACGCTAGTGTGGAAAACAGCCAT
ACGATCGTGAGATATGGTATGGACAATACGCAGAACGATACGAAGTCAGTGGAATCATTTCCTGCTACCC
TTAAAGTATTAAGGAAGCTTTACCCCTTATTTGAAATAGTGTCAAATGAGATGTATAGGTTGATGAACAA
CGACTCCTTCCAAAAATTTACCCAGAGTGATGTTTACAAGGACGCTTCTGCCTTGATTGAAATACAGGAA
AAATGCGGATCCTGAGACCAGACCAATAAAAAACGCCCGGCGGCAACCGAGCGTTCTGAACAAATCCAGA
TGGAGTTCTGAGGTCATTACTGGATCTATCAACAGGAGTCCAAGCGAGCTCGATATCAAATTACGCCCCG
CCCTGCCACTCATCGCAGTACTGTTGTAATTCATTAAGCATTCTGCCGACATGGAAGCCATCACAAACGG
CATGATGAACCTGAATCGCCAGCGGCATCAGCACCTTGTCGCCTTGCGTATAATATTTGCCCATGGTGAA
AACGGGGGCGAAGAAGTTGTCCATATTGGCCACGTTTAAATCAAAACTGGTGAAACTCACCCAGGGATTG
GCTGAAACGAAAAACATATTCTCAATAAACCCTTTAGGGAAATAGGCCAGGTTTTCACCGTAACACGCCA
CATCTTGCGAATATATGTGTAGAAACTGCCGGAAATCGTCGTGGTATTCACTCCAGAGCGATGAAAACGT
TTCAGTTTGCTCATGGAAAACGGTGTAACAAGGGTGAACACTATCCCATATCACCAGCTCACCGTCTTTC
ATTGCCATACGAAATTCCGGATGAGCATTCATCAGGCGGGCAAGAATGTGAATAAAGGCCGGATAAAACT
TGTGCTTATTTTTCTTTACGGTCTTTAAAAAGGCCGTAATATCCAGCTGAACGGTCTGGTTATAGGTACA
TTGAGCAACTGACTGAAATGCCTCAAAATGTTCTTTACGATGCCATTGGGATATATCAACGGTGGTATAT
CCAGTGATTTTTTTCTCCATTTTAGCTTCCTTAGCTCCTGAAAATCTCGATAACTCAAAAAATACGCCCG
GTAGTGATCTTATTTCATTATGGTGAAAGTTGGAACCTCTTACGTGCCCGATCAATCATGACCAAAATCC
CTTAACGTGAGTTTTCGTTCCACTGAGCGTCAGACCCCGTAGAAAAGATCAAAGGATCTTCTTGAGATCC
TTTTTTTCTGCGCGTAATCTGCTGCTTGCAAACAAAAAAACCACCGCTACCAGCGGTGGTTTGTTTGCCG
GATCAAGAGCTACCAACTCTTTTTCCGAAGGTAACTGGCTTCAGCAGAGCGCAGATACCAAATACTGTTC
TTCTAGTGTAGCCGTAGTTAGGCCACCACTTCAAGAACTCTGTAGCACCGCCTACATACCTCGCTCTGCT
AATCCTGTTACCAGTGGCTGCTGCCAGTGGCGATAAGTCGTGTCTTACCGGGTTGGACTCAAGACGATAG
TTACCGGATAAGGCGCAGCGGTCGGGCTGAACGGGGGGTTCGTGCACACAGCCCAGCTTGGAGCGAACGA
CCTACACCGAACTGAGATACCTACAGCGTGAGCTATGAGAAAGCGCCACGCTTCCCGAAGGGAGAAAGGC
GGACAGGTATCCGGTAAGCGGCAGGGTCGGAACAGGAGAGCGCACGAGGGAGCTTCCAGGGGGAAACGCC
TGGTATCTTTATAGTCCTGTCGGGTTTCGCCACCTCTGACTTGAGCGTCGATTTTTGTGATGCTCGTCAG
GGGGGCGGAGCCTATGGAAAAACGCCAGCAACGCGGCCTTTTTACGGTTCCTGGCCTTTTGCTGGCCTTT
TGCTCACATGTTCTTTCCTGCGTTATCCCCTGATTCTGTGGATAACCGT
Features (pLannotate 1.2.2; 5 found; start..end, strand, type, name):
     13..2106    +  CDS            SST2: SST2_YEAST - Experimental evidence at protein level: Swiss-Prot protein existence level 1. Desensitization to alpha-factor pheromone. Is involved in regulating the signaling pathway for responding to mating pheromone. From Saccharomyces cerevisiae (strain ATCC 204508 / S288c) (Baker's yeast).
   2126..2160    -  terminator     lambda t0 terminator: minimal transcription terminator from phage lambda (Scholtissek and Grosse, 1987)
   2234..2890    -  CDS            cat: CAT_ECOLX - Experimental evidence at protein level: Swiss-Prot protein existence level 1. This enzyme is an effector of chloramphenicol resistance in bacteria. From Escherichia coli. This protein is used as a marker in many commonly used cloning vectors, such as pACYC184.
   2891..2988    -  promoter       cat promoter: promoter of the E. coli cat gene encoding chloramphenicol acetyltransferase
   3072..3660    +  rep_origin     ori: high-copy-number ColE1/pMB1/pBR322/pUC origin of replication
