[The description below was written by a language model from this plasmid's Addgene catalogue record and pLannotate feature annotations shown in this document.]
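Description:
pWS081 is a small (about 3.8 kb) part-storage plasmid built on pYTK001, the entry vector of the modular yeast toolkit cloning system, and it carries the coding sequence of SST2 from Saccharomyces cerevisiae. Although the repository classifies it as a yeast expression vector, the annotated features show only bacterial maintenance elements. These are a high-copy ColE1/pUC-type origin of replication and a chloramphenicol acetyltransferase gene driven by its native cat promoter and followed by the lambda t0 terminator. No yeast promoter, terminator, replication origin or auxotrophic marker is annotated, so the plasmid by itself would not be expected to express or persist in yeast. It appears to serve as a source of the SST2 part for assembly into complete expression cassettes. The "[3]" in the insert name most likely denotes the toolkit's coding-sequence part position, though the record does not explain it. The cloning method is listed as Gateway, but no att recombination sites appear in the feature table.

The insert, roughly 2.1 kb, matches the full Sst2 protein, a regulator of G protein signalling. Sst2 desensitises yeast to alpha-factor mating pheromone by dampening the pheromone response pathway. The associated work concerns engineering a yeast model cell for rational tuning of GPCR signalling. In that context, a standardised SST2 part would let the level of this negative regulator be set by pairing it with chosen promoters and terminators, to adjust the sensitivity and output of the signalling pathway. The record does not state which regulatory parts it is meant to be combined with.
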