Addgene plasmid #123060: pWS081
Purpose: Regulator of G protein signalling
Depositing lab: Tom Ellis. Depositing organization: Imperial College London. Publication: Engineering a Model Cell for Rational Tuning of GPCR Signaling. Shaw WM, Yamauchi H, Mead J, Gowers GF, Bell DJ, Oling D, Larsson N, Wigglesworth M, Ladds G, Ellis T. Cell. 2019 Apr 18;177(3):782-796.e27. doi: 10.1016/j.cell.2019.02.023. Epub 2019 Apr 4. PubMed 30955892.
Backbone
  Vector backbone: pYTK001
  Vector type: Yeast Expression
Growth in bacteria
  Bacterial resistance: Chloramphenicol, 25 μg/mL
  Growth temperature: 37°C
  Growth strain: NEB Turbo Competent E. coli
  Copy number: High Copy
Gene/Insert
  Gene/Insert name: Sst2 [3]
  Species: S. cerevisiae (budding yeast)
  Cloning method: Gateway Cloning
Terms and licenses: Academic/Nonprofit Terms; Industry Terms: Not Available to Industry
Depositor comments: Please visit https://www.biorxiv.org/content/10.1101/390559v1 for bioRxiv preprint.
How to cite: pWS081 was a gift from Tom Ellis (Addgene plasmid # 123060 ; http://n2t.net/addgene:123060 ; RRID:Addgene_123060)
